Addgene plasmid #110672: pCHKU42.1-2.2
Purpose: Expression of a fungal biosynthetic gene cluster
Depositing lab: Ronald Davis. Depositing organization: Stanford University. Publication: HEx: A heterologous expression platform for the discovery of fungal natural products. Harvey CJB, Tang M, Schlecht U, Horecka J, Fischer CR, Lin HC, Li J, Naughton B, Cherry J, Miranda M, Li YF, Chu AM, Hennessy JR, Vandova GA, Inglis D, Aiyar RS, Steinmetz LM, Davis RW, Medema MH, Sattely E, Khosla C, St Onge RP, Tang Y, Hillenmeyer ME. Sci Adv. 2018 Apr 11;4(4):eaar5459. doi: 10.1126/sciadv.aar5459. eCollection 2018 Apr. PubMed 29651464.
Backbone
  Vector backbone: pCHINT2A
  Vector type: Yeast Expression
  Selectable markers: LEU2
Growth in bacteria
  Bacterial resistance: Ampicillin, 100 μg/mL
  Growth temperature: 37°C
  Growth strain: DH5alpha
  Copy number: High Copy
Gene/Insert
  Gene/Insert name: PKS (alt name: PKS gene for cluster PKS16)
  Species: Punctularia strigosozonata
  Insert size (bp): 6729
  Tag / fusion protein: flag (N terminal on insert)
  Cloning method: Unknown
Terms and licenses: Academic/Nonprofit Terms; Industry Terms: Not Available to Industry
How to cite: pCHKU42.1-2.2 was a gift from Ronald Davis (Addgene plasmid # 110672 ; http://n2t.net/addgene:110672 ; RRID:Addgene_110672)
