[The description below was written by a language model from this plasmid's Addgene catalogue record and pLannotate feature annotations shown in this document.]
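Description:
pCHKU42.1-2.2 is a yeast expression plasmid built on the pCHINT2A backbone and designed as an E. coli–Saccharomyces cerevisiae shuttle vector. In bacteria it replicates at high copy from a ColE1/pUC-type origin and is selected through the β-lactamase gene (AmpR) under its native bla promoter. In yeast it is maintained episomally by the 2μ origin of replication and selected by leucine prototrophy via the S. cerevisiae LEU2 gene driven by its own promoter. Remnants of a pBluescript-type multiple cloning site, a T3 promoter and short rop fragments are also annotated and appear to be backbone leftovers rather than functional parts of the expression cassette.

The payload is a polyketide synthase gene of about 6.7 kb from the basidiomycete fungus Punctularia strigosozonata, recorded as the PKS gene of a cluster designated PKS16, carrying an N-terminal FLAG tag that allows detection of the protein. Both the sequencing-derived record and the depositor's record, which differ slightly in length and in their start coordinate, show a partial 2xFLAG match immediately upstream of a large unannotated stretch that is consistent with the PKS coding region; the automated annotation does not label the PKS itself. The yeast promoter driving the insert is not named in the record. A GRS2 fragment in reverse orientation lies just downstream of the insert region; it may reflect yeast genomic sequence carried along with a terminator, but the record does not say so. The stated purpose is expression of a fungal biosynthetic gene cluster in yeast, as part of a heterologous expression platform for discovering fungal natural products.
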