Features (pLannotate 1.2.2; 12 found; start..end, strand, type, name):
    503..527     +  CDS            2xFLAG (fragment): two tandem FLAG® epitope tags
   7409..7765    -  CDS            GRS2 (fragment): SYG2_YEAST - Experimental evidence at protein level: Swiss-Prot protein existence level 1. Catalyzes the ATP-dependent ligation of glycine to the 3'-end of its cognate tRNA, via the formation of an aminoacyl-adenylate intermediate (Gly-AMP) (PubMed:23816885). Also produces diadenosine tetraphosphate (Ap4A), a universal pleiotropic signaling molecule needed for cell regulation pathways, by direct condensation of 2 ATPs. Thereby, may play a special role in Ap4A homeostasis (By similarity). From Saccharomyces cerevisiae (strain ATCC 204508 / S288c) (Baker's yeast).
   7763..7786    -  misc_feature   MCS (fragment): pBluescript multiple cloning site
   7799..7817    -  promoter       T3 promoter: promoter for bacteriophage T3 RNA polymerase
   8156..8744    -  rep_origin     ori: high-copy-number ColE1/pMB1/pBR322/pUC origin of replication
   8915..9775    -  CDS            AmpR: β-lactamase; bla; confers resistance to ampicillin, carbenicillin, and related antibiotics
   9776..9880    -  promoter       AmpR promoter: bla
   9907..11249   -  rep_origin     2μ ori: yeast 2μ plasmid origin of replication
  11317..11349   +  CDS            rop (fragment): Rop protein, which maintains plasmids at low copy number; rop
  11580..11984   +  promoter       LEU2 promoter: S. cerevisiae LEU2
  11997..13091   +  CDS            LEU2: 3-isopropylmalate dehydrogenase, required for leucine biosynthesis; S. cerevisiae LEU2; yeast auxotrophic marker
  13296..13356   -  misc_feature   MCS (fragment): pBluescript multiple cloning site
>Addgene plasmid #110672 | pCHKU42.1-2.2 | depositor full sequence | sequence record 208195 | pCHKU42.1-2.2 sequence 13364 bps
TATCTAAAAATTGCCTTATGATCCGTCTCTCCGGTTACAGCCTGTGTAACTGATTAATCCTGCCTTTCTA
ATCACCATTCTAATGTTTTAATTAAGGGATTTTGTCTTCATTAACGGCTTTCGCTCATAAAAATGTTATG
ACGTTTTGCCCGCAGGCGGGAAACCATCCACTTCACGAGACTGATCTCCTCTGCCGGAACACCGGGCATC
TCCAACTTATAAGTTGGAGAAATAAGAGAATTTCAGATTGAGAGAATGAAAAAAAAAAAAAAAAAAAAGG
CAGAGGAGAGCATAGAAATGGGGTTCACTTTTTGGTAAAGCTATAGCATGCCTATCACATATAAATAGAG
TGCCAGTAGCGACTTTTTTCACACTCGAAATACTCTTACTACTGCTCTCTTGTTGTTTTTATCACTTCTT
GTTTCTTCTTGGTAAATAGAATATCAAGCTACAAAAAGCATACAATCAACTATCAACTATTAACTATATC
GTAATACACAATGGATTATAAGGATGATGATGATAAGACTAGTATGCGCACCGAAACTGCCTGCCCAATC
GCAATCGTTGGAATAGCGGCTGAGTTGCCGAGCGGCGAATTTGCTGCAAACAACCTCGACTACAACGCGT
TCTTCCAATTCCTCCTCCAGCGAGGAGAGTCATACGAATTCATCCCAAAGGACCGCTTCGACATAGACTC
CTGGAGGGGAAAGCAGCTGGGACGCATCATTGCGGAACGCGGATCCTTCCTGAAGAATCTTGATTCGTTC
GACTACCTCGAATTCGGCATAACGAGCAAGGATGCTCGTGCTATGGCCGTCAGCACCCGGAAGCTCATTG
AGCTGTCCTTCTTAGCACTCCTGGACTCCGGCATAGAGTACCGAGGCAGGAACGTCGGCTGTTACGCCTC
CGGTAATGCATTCGATATCCTGAGCGTCGGTACCGCGGATGAATTCGAAGCGCGAGGATCCTTCGCCGGA
ATACCTGCTCAGATCGCGAATCGGATTTCATACCACCTGGACCTGTTAGGTCCTTCGGTGCCGACAGATA
CCGCATGCAGTTCATCTTTGACCGCGATGCATCTTGCCATCCAAGCACTTCGCACGGATGACTGCGAAGC
TGCAGTCGTGGGCGGAGCCCAGATCAACCAGAGATTGTGGGACTTCGTCCAGTATACACAGGGCGGTGTA
CTCGCTCCCGACGGCAAGTGTAAGCCGTTCGACATGGGAGCAGATGGGTTCTCTCGTGGCGAAGGTGCTG
TAGTAATGGTCATCAAACCGCTGGAGGCAGCGCTTCGCGACGGTGACAACATATATGGCACGATCTTGGG
CACCGGCATTAACAGTGCAGGATCTGAGGCTCCGGTGAACGCACCGGCAGCATCAGCTCAAGAAGACACT
ATGCGTCGTGCGTTCAAGCAAGCGAATCGCAAGGTGGAAGATCTCGATTACGTCGAGCTGCACGCGACCG
GGACTGCTAAGGGAGATCCCACGGAGGCGAATTGGGTGGGAGCCGCCTTCAGACGAGAAGACGAACTTCT
CGTTGGGAGTGTGAAAGGCAATATAGGCCATCTCGAGATAACCGCTTTCCTTGCGTCGGTCTGCAAGGTC
TGCGGTATATTTAACTCCGGAATCATTCCTCCCAACGTCAGCCTAACCCGCCTAAACCCGGCCATAAAAT
GGGACGAATACCGTATGCGGGTGCCTCTCGAGCCAACACCGCTGTCGTGCCGCTCTTCCAGCGGTAAGTC
CCTTGTTTCGATCAACAGCTTCGGCATAGGAGGCTCGAATGGACACTGCGTTATGGAATCTCCTCCGGCT
TCACTACCCAAGCCGGTTTCGCTGGCTGAGGGCGCGCCTGTTCTCTTGCTCGCCGGTGGATTATCTCCGC
GTGCAACTACTGCAGTCTCCGATTCTCTCAGCGAGCTCGTCCGGGAACGGATCTCTCAGATACCCAACAT
CTCCACTCTCTACGGGCGACGTAGCCGCCAGATGACATGGCGAAGTTTTGCTGTTGTGTCGCCCAGCGAC
ATGACTAAAATCAGGTTTTCGCAACCCACTCTGACGCCGCGAGCCCGTCCAGCTGTCGGTTTTGTATTTT
CCGGCCAAGGTCCCCAACATATGCACATGGGTCGTCAGCTGTACAAAGAATTCCCGGCATTCCGCGAAAG
CGTCACGACTTTGGACGGGGTGTACAGCCAGGTGGTCGGCCATTCTCTCGTGGAGAAAGTGGGCATGTTC
AAAGACATCGGCGCCGCATCCTCCTCCATGCCTGACGTCTGGCCTATTGATATCATTCTCCCCGCGATCG
CCATGGTTCAGATCGCATTGTTCGACCTCCTCGCCAGCGTCGGAGTACGGCCTGATTTTGTCTTGGGCCA
TTCCGCCGGAGAGACTACGATGTTGTACGCGTCCGGTGCTGCCCCTCGGGCTATGGCTCTGGAGCTCGCG
ATCGCGCGAGGACAAGTCCTGGCCCTCACTGAAAGCGCCGGCGGCACCATGACCGCCTTGTCCTGCGGGC
CTGAAGTAGCGAAGCCTCTACTCGACGAGGTGAAGGCGACGCGTGACGCAGGCATCCTCGAAATCGCATG
TCACAACAGCGCGGAGGCCATCACGATTGCCGGCCACGATTATCTCGTTGACGCAGCTGTGGAACTCTGC
AAGTCGAAAGGAATTGCCGCGACCAGACTGCGTACATCCGTGGCCGTGCACAGCTCAATGATGGAGCTTT
GCAAGGACGAGTACTACGAACGTGTCCTGCAAGTCTTTGCGAAATATCCCGAGGCGCGCTTAACGCCAAA
TGTGGACACATTCTCCACCGTAACGGGCGAAAGGCTGGCGGAGCCGTTCTCACCAGACTACTACTGGAAA
AACACTAGGGAACCGGTGCTATTCATGGAGACAGTTCGCTCTGCTCAAGCCGCGATATCCGGGCGTAATC
TATTAGTAGTCGAAGTGAGCCCGCATCCAGTTCTCTCCGCGTACCTTTCCGCGCTTTGTCCGGAATCTGC
AACTATCGTCGGTCCGATGCGACGAACGAAGCAGATGTTCCCACATTTTGAGCGTTCTACCTTCTTGCAA
GCGGTCGGGAAGCTCATCGCGGGCGGTTACAACTCAACCGACTTCCCCGCCCTCAACGGCGGAGCGTCGC
AGCACGTGGAGTTTGGTGTGCCTGCATATCCCTTTGCACCGAAGAGCGTGCCTCATATGGCGAAATTACC
GGAGAACGACGAGATCTATGGGTCCCGACTAGGACCCTTGAACCATTCTCGACTTCGCCTCAATGCGGCG
ACTCATCCAGATCTCGCGCAACACGTCATGAAAGGGGAACCGATTGTTCCTGCTACAGGTTTCGTGGAAA
TGGCTCTGGAGTTCGGTGCGAGATCTTTATGGGACGTGAAGTTCCTCTCCTTCCTATCTCTTTCGGCGGA
GGAACCTGTCCGCGTCCGCTTCGAGCCCGACGGCTTCAAGTGGTCGATCAAGACAACTTCATATAGCTCA
CATGGTTCTGGCGCGGCCAGCAAGAAGGCCGAGCGATTACATGCTGGCGGATACTTCTCGACAGAGCCAA
CAGCCGCCAACCCCCCTTCTCCTCGTCTAGACGAGATTCGGGAGAGGTGTCATTGGATCAACGTCTCAGG
CTTCTATGACGACCTCCGCTATTTCGCTGAATACGGCCCATGGTTCCAGATGATCACGTCCGTTCATCGC
GGCGAGGAAGAATTTTTGGTCGAAGTTGATACACGGCGGCAGGGCGTCAATGTTCCGACATCGCATTATG
TCTTCGATCCGGCCATCCTCGACGCATGCATTCACGTTATGGTCCATCCCATGATCACTGGCAACACTGA
TCGCAACGTATACTACTTACCATCACGTTTCGATTTTTTCTCGACATATGACGCCTTGCATCGTCGCGAA
TTTACGGACAAGTTGTATGCGCATGGGTCTCGAGGAAGATGGACCCCGGAGGGCATAACCTTCGACGTCC
TGGTAGTCAATAGTCAAGGAACGCCGTTGTGCTCCTTCCGAGGCTTTGAGGTCGCCTACCACGGTTTAGC
GCCCTCGGTGGGAACGCGCTATGATCTCGAATACACCACTGTGGCGAGCCTGGACCTGAATGCGCGCGTT
CAGAAGGCGGACTCGTTCTCGTGCGACGAGATTACTAAGGTCACAGATCGCACCCTCTACTTCCGCTACA
TACGAGGCAAGGAGGATTTACTGCGTAGTGAGCTCGAGAAGGTCGACCTGACTGGGTTGTCCATTTGGTT
GCTTGCGCTCTCCGGCGTCGACGGCGACGCTGCCCTTGGGTTTTCGCGTTCCTTACGACGCGAGCTACTA
GCGAACGAGGTGCGCCTGGTGATATTCGAGGCTCGCATATCATTCCCGGCACAAGTCGAGGTGATATCGG
GGTTGTTACAAGAGAACGTCGCCGAGGATGAAATCACTGTGGACTCCACTGGTCGGGTTCTTGTTCCTAG
GCTTCAAGCGTCGTCACCTCCAGTAGAATCGACTTCTCTGAATCCCGACGCACCTTGGTCTGTGAAGCGT
ACTGGATCGGGAGATTCGAAAGCAGTTATCGTTCAAACATCGCCGCCCATTCCCGAACAGCATGAAGTCC
TGGTGAAGGTCGATTACGTCGATACGCTCCAGCAATCGGGCATTTGGGCCTTCGTAGGGCGTACCGATTC
CGGCACTGCTGTCGCTGGACTCGCCTCTGATCATCTGGCAAGCCATGTTGTCGTGCATCGCGCAGTCGTC
ACCGAGCTGTCGAACATCGGGTTCGACACCGCGGCGCGTCTTCCTGGTTACATTGCAGCTCTCTCGATCG
GTTTCCTCGCTTTGGGATTCAAAGCGGAGGTTCCCAGCCTCCTCGCGCAGAACACAGCGCTGGTCACCCA
TGCCGACACGCTGCTAGGTACCCTCCTTGTGGAGCTTCTCAAGGACAGAGGACTGCATGTCACGGCTGTG
AACGAAACCGACGGCCTTAGTACCATCTGTGGTCTGCAATCGCCAAAGTCTTTCGACCACGTTTTGAGTG
GATTCCACGATCCCGCCTCGCTCAGCGTCCTTCACAGTATCTGTTCCACAGAAAATGCAGTCTTCAGCTG
GAACCATCCCGATCGCGGCATTGCTGCCATTTTAAAGAATGATCCCTACAGAATCGGTTACGCGCTTCGT
TCCGGACTTAAGTCTCTTCCATCTTCATACAAGAAGATGGAGTACAGCATGCCCGTTCACCGCCTTCTCC
CTTTGACCTCCGACGTGACCATCCTGGATAACACTGCGATATTCGACCCCGCGAAGACATATATATTGTT
CGGCGGCATAGGCAGCTTGGGGTTGCGCATTGCGACTTGGATGTATGAGAACGGCGCACGCCATCTTGTC
CTGACTTCCCGTTCCGGTCGTGAAACTCTCACAAAGACCAAGAACTTCGCCGCCATGCGTGTTCTGCGCT
ATTTGACGGATTTAACTGACCTCGACATCAAGCTTCTCGCTTCCGACGCGACGAACGTCACAGATCTCCG
CAGAGTGCTATCCGCGATAAGTTGTCCCATCGGCGGATGCATGATGCTAACAGCTGTCCTCGAGGACAAG
ATGTTCGCTTCGTTAACTCAAGACAGCTTTGAAAGGGTCTTCGCCGCGAAGATAGGAGCCTTCAACGCCC
TCACTCAGGCGCTCGATATCACCAGTCTCGATTTCCTGATCACTTTCACGTCCATATCAGGCATGTTTGG
CAGCGCAGGACAGACCAACTATGCTGCAGCGAACACCGCGCTGGAGGCTTTGACTCGGCCTTACCCAAAT
GCATTCTCCTTGGTGGCACCCGCGATGCTCGACACGGCTATTGTCTTCGCCGACGAGCAAAGCAAGACTA
CTCATAACACCAAAGTCCGCCATATTAGTGAATGGGGCATGTCGTCGCGAGAGCTTTGCGCATGCATCGA
AGATGGCATCCGCAAACTGCGGAACGGGCCATTCTGGTTATACGTTCCCGATTTCAAGTGGGCGGCTGTC
CGCGATAATCTTGGCGTCTCTCCCGTCTTCGCACATCTCGTTCCGGAGGTTGATGAAGACACGTCAACAG
CGGACGCAGCCTCCAAAGACTCTAGTGTCTTAGATATTGTCCTCAAGGTCCTGGACTTGGATAAGGATGA
CTTTTCCTTTGAGGTTCCACTCACCGCATACGGACTCGACTCGTTATTGGCGTCGAAGCTTGCGGTAACG
CTTCGCCCTTGGGTTTCAATAACCCAACTGCAGCTGCTGGCAGATATCACGTTCGAGGACATACAACGAC
GGATAGAGGCGCAGGCCGGACAGGAAGTCGAACAACCGGCCGACAAGGACTTCTTTGACTGGGAGGAAGT
CATGCGTTCCGGCCCCGCTTGCGTCAAGCTCACCGATGGGGAAGGCCTGCCGCTGTTCGTCCTCCATGGC
CCTGCCGGCACTATCGAAGCCTTCGGCCACATGCGACTCAATTTCAAGCATACTCCGCTCTACGGAGTGC
AAGCCACGAAGGACGCGCCTTATGACAACCTCGACCGCCTTGCCGCATTCTATCATTCGAACATCAAAAG
CGTACAACCGCAAGGGCCGTACCGTTTGGGCGGCTTCTGCGGCTCTAGTTTACTACTTTTCATCCTCGCG
GATATCTTCCGCAAAAACGGCGACATCGTCGTGCAAATGTCCATGATCGATCATTTCCCTCTACTATACA
CCTCGCCCATCTGGGAGCTGGACGCCGCCACGGCCAAAGATCGCTGCGTTAGTGCCGCCCTGAAGTCCCG
CGGTTTCGAGTGGATCATGAACTTGTATCGGGTCGAGAAAAATCCCAACGAAAAGCGCGCCGGGGAGGAG
CTGATGAAGGCTGGGCTGGGCGAGAAGGTTCAGCCGCACGTCAAGAAGCTGTACGAAAACACGATGGTGT
TCATCGAAGCTCACGCATCGTGGCTCGCTTCGCACTTGCTCAAGGAGGGCGAGGAGGTTGACGGTACGAT
ACTGCGTGAAAGACTCATCGCCTACCTGTCAACATTCGACTTTCCCGCGACGGTGTACGCTGCCAAAGAC
GGTATGCAGAAGATATTCACGGACGAGCAGCAGGCGCAATGGGCCCATATGGGCGCAACGATGTGCACCA
ATCCCATTCGTGTCGCGGAAATCGAGGCGTCGCACTTCGATATCCTCAGCAACCTGGACTTCATACATAG
ACTCGATACCGAAGTAACTCTCACTGCATCTAATGTAATGAAGGCTATGTAGGGAGATTGATAAGACTTT
TCTAGTTGCATATCTTTTATATTTAAATCTTATCTATTAGTTAATTTTTTGTAATTTATCCTTATATATA
GTCTGGTTATTCTAAAATATCATTTCAGTATCTAAAAATTCCCCTCTTTTTTCAGTTATATCTTAACAGG
CGACAGTCCAAATGTTGATTTATCCCAGTCCGATTCATCAGGGTTGTGAAGCATTTTGTCAATGGTCGAA
ATCACATCAGTAATAGTGCCTCTTACTTGCCTCATAGAATTTCTTTCTCTTAACGTCACCGTTTGGTCTT
TTATAGTTTCGAAATCTATGGTGATACCAAATGGTGTTCCCAATTCATCGTTACGGGCGTATTTTTTACC
AATTGAAGTATTGGAATCGTCAATTTTAAAGTATATCTCTCTTTTACGTAAAGCCTGCGAGATCCTCTTA
AGTATAGCGGGGAAGCCATCGTTATTCGATATTGTCGTAACAAATACTTTGATCGGCGCTATGCGGCCGC
CACCGCGGTGGAGCTCCAGCTTTTGTTCCCTTTAGTGAGGGTTAATTGCGCGCTTGGCGAGACTCAAACA
AGATATATTTTGCCCGCCTTACAGACGAAACTAGTTGGAGGTTATGGAGCATACTATCACGTGGGCGGCC
ACTGGTGAGTTACTACACCCCAGGGGCAACGTTGATGCTCCTAAAAAACTCTGGCTGGACGCAAGCCGTA
ACACCCGTGTCACTTCATAATCGTTTGCAATTCAGGGCTTGATCTACACATTACCCTGTTATCCCTATTA
ATTAATACGGTTATCCACAGAATCAGGGGATAACGCAGGAAAGAACATGTGAGCAAAAGGCCAGCAAAAG
GCCAGGAACCGTAAAAAGGCCGCGTTGCTGGCGTTTTTCCATAGGCTCCGCCCCCCTGACGAGCATCACA
AAAATCGACGCTCAAGTCAGAGGTGGCGAAACCCGACAGGACTATAAAGATACCAGGCGTTTCCCCCTGG
AAGCTCCCTCGTGCGCTCTCCTGTTCCGACCCTGCCGCTTACCGGATACCTGTCCGCCTTTCTCCCTTCG
GGAAGCGTGGCGCTTTCTCATAGCTCACGCTGTAGGTATCTCAGTTCGGTGTAGGTCGTTCGCTCCAAGC
TGGGCTGTGTGCACGAACCCCCCGTTCAGCCCGACCGCTGCGCCTTATCCGGTAACTATCGTCTTGAGTC
CAACCCGGTAAGACACGACTTATCGCCACTGGCAGCAGCCACTGGTAACAGGATTAGCAGAGCGAGGTAT
GTAGGCGGTGCTACAGAGTTCTTGAAGTGGTGGCCTAACTACGGCTACACTAGAAGGACAGTATTTGGTA
TCTGCGCTCTGCTGAAGCCAGTTACCTTCGGAAAAAGAGTTGGTAGCTCTTGATCCGGCAAACAAACCAC
CGCTGGTAGCGGTGGTTTTTTTGTTTGCAAGCAGCAGATTACGCGCAGAAAAAAAGGATCTCAAGAAGAT
CCTTTGATCTTTTCTACGGGGTCTGACGCTCAGTGGAACGAAAACTCACGTTAAGGGATTTTGGTCATGA
GATTATCAAAAAGGATCTTCACCTAGATCCTTTTAAATTAAAAATGAAGTTTTAAATCAATCTAAAGTAT
ATATGAGTAAACTTGGTCTGACAGTTACCAATGCTTAATCAGTGAGGCACCTATCTCAGCGATCTGTCTA
TTTCGTTCATCCATAGTTGCCTGACTCCCCGTCGTGTAGATAACTACGATACGGGAGGGCTTACCATCTG
GCCCCAGTGCTGCAATGATACCGCGAGACCCACGCTCACCGGCTCCAGATTTATCAGCAATAAACCAGCC
AGCCGGAAGGGCCGAGCGCAGAAGTGGTCCTGCAACTTTATCCGCCTCCATCCAGTCTATTAATTGTTGC
CGGGAAGCTAGAGTAAGTAGTTCGCCAGTTAATAGTTTGCGCAACGTTGTTGCCATTGCTACAGGCATCG
TGGTGTCACGCTCGTCGTTTGGTATGGCTTCATTCAGCTCCGGTTCCCAACGATCAAGGCGAGTTACATG
ATCCCCCATGTTGTGCAAAAAAGCGGTTAGCTCCTTCGGTCCTCCGATCGTTGTCAGAAGTAAGTTGGCC
GCAGTGTTATCACTCATGGTTATGGCAGCACTGCATAATTCTCTTACTGTCATGCCATCCGTAAGATGCT
TTTCTGTGACTGGTGAGTACTCAACCAAGTCATTCTGAGAATAGTGTATGCGGCGACCGAGTTGCTCTTG
CCCGGCGTCAATACGGGATAATACCGCGCCACATAGCAGAACTTTAAAAGTGCTCATCATTGGAAAACGT
TCTTCGGGGCGAAAACTCTCAAGGATCTTACCGCTGTTGAGATCCAGTTCGATGTAACCCACTCGTGCAC
CCAACTGATCTTCAGCATCTTTTACTTTCACCAGCGTTTCTGGGTGAGCAAAAACAGGAAGGCAAAATGC
CGCAAAAAAGGGAATAAGGGCGACACGGAAATGTTGAATACTCATACTCTTCCTTTTTCAATATTATTGA
AGCATTTATCAGGGTTATTGTCTCATGAGCGGATACATATTTGAATGTATTTAGAAAAATAAACAAATAG
GGGTTCCGCGCACATTTCCCCGAAAAGTGCCACCTGAACGAAGCATCTGTGCTTCATTTTGTAGAACAAA
AATGCAACGCGAGAGCGCTAATTTTTCAAACAAAGAATCTGAGCTGCATTTTTACAGAACAGAAATGCAA
CGCGAAAGCGCTATTTTACCAACGAAGAATCTGTGCTTCATTTTTGTAAAACAAAAATGCAACGCGAGAG
CGCTAATTTTTCAAACAAAGAATCTGAGCTGCATTTTTACAGAACAGAAATGCAACGCGAGAGCGCTATT
TTACCAACAAAGAATCTATACTTCTTTTTTGTTCTACAAAAATGCATCCCGAGAGCGCTATTTTTCTAAC
AAAGCATCTTAGATTACTTTTTTTCTCCTTTGTGCGCTCTATAATGCAGTCTCTTGATAACTTTTTGCAC
TGTAGGTCCGTTAAGGTTAGAAGAAGGCTACTTTGGTGTCTATTTTCTCTTCCATAAAAAAAGCCTGACT
CCACTTCCCGCGTTTACTGATTACTAGCGAAGCTGCGGGTGCATTTTTTCAAGATAAAGGCATCCCCGAT
TATATTCTATACCGATGTGGATTGCGCATACTTTGTGAACAGAAAGTGATAGCGTTGATGATTCTTCATT
GGTCAGAAAATTATGAACGGTTTCTTCTATTTTGTCTCTATATACTACGTATAGGAAATGTTTACATTTT
CGTATTGTTTTCGATTCACTCTATGAATAGTTCTTACTACAATTTTTTTGTCTAAAGAGTAATACTAGAG
ATAAACATAAAAAATGTAGAGGTCGAGTTTAGATGCAAGTTCAAGGAGCGAAAGGTGGATGGGTAGGTTA
TATAGGGATATAGCACAGAGATATATAGCAAAGAGATACTTTTGAGCAATGTTTGTGGAAGCGGTATTCG
CAATATTTTAGTAGCTCGTTACAGTCCGGTGCGTTTTTGGTTTTTTGAAAGTGCGTCTTCAGAGCGCTTT
TGGTTTTCAAAAGCGCTCTGAAGTTCCTATACTTTCTAGAGAATAGGAACTTCGGAATAGGAACTTCAAA
GCGTTTCCGAAAACGAGCGCTTCCGAAAATGCAACGCGAGCTGCGCACATACAGCTCACTGTTCACGTCG
CACCTATATCTGCGTGTTGCCTGTATATATATATACATGAGAAGAACGGCATAGTGCGTGTTTATGCTTA
AATGCGTACTTATATGCGTCTATTTATGTAGGATGAAAGGTAGTCTAGTACCTCCTGTGATATTATCCCA
TTCCATGCGGGGTATCGTATGCTTCCTTCAGCACTACCCTTTAGCTGTTCTATATGCTGCCACTCCTCAA
TTGGATTAGTCTCATCCTTCAATGCTATCATTTCCTTTGATATTGGATCATACTAAGAAACCATTATTAT
CATGACATTAACCTATAAAAATAGGCGTATCACGAGGCCCTTTCGTCTCGCGCGTTTCGGTGATGACGGT
GAAAACCTCGGCGCGCCATTACCCTGTTATCCCTAATATACAACGCAAAGAAGCTGGAAAATTGGCGAGG
GAATCCTGTTTCTGTCTATCCAAGAATGGGCATGAGGTGGCAACCGTCGTGCTAGCGTACAGGGTGCACT
TTGTAACCATTTGGGACACCGGACACTCGCTGTTTTCGAAATTACCCTTTAAGCGCGGGTATTGAACCAG
GCTTATGCCCAAGATCGTAGCAAGCATTTAACTGTGGGAATACTCAGGTATCGTAAGATGCAAGAGTTCG
AATCTCTTAGCAACCATTATTTTTTTCCTCAACATAACGAGAACACACAGGGGCGCTATCGCACAGAATC
AAATTCGATGACTGGAAATTTTTTGTTAATTTCAGAGGTCGCCTGACGCATATACCTTTTTCAACTGAAA
AATTGGGAGAAAAAGGAAAGGTGAGAGGCCGGAACCGGCTTTTCATATAGAATAGAGAAGCGTTCATGAC
TAAATGCTTGCATCACAATACTTGAAGTTGACAATATTATTTAAGGACCTATTGTTTTTTCCAATAGGTG
GTTAGCAATCGTCTTACTTTCTAACTTTTCTTACCTTTTACATTTCAGCAATATATATATATATTTCAAG
GATATACCATTCTAATGTCTGCCCCTATGTCTGCCCCTAAGAAGATCGTCGTTTTGCCAGGTGACCACGT
TGGTCAAGAAATCACAGCCGAAGCCATTAAGGTTCTTAAAGCTATTTCTGATGTTCGTTCCAATGTCAAG
TTCGATTTCGAAAATCATTTAATTGGTGGTGCTGCTATCGATGCTACAGGTGTCCCACTTCCAGATGAGG
CGCTGGAAGCCTCCAAGAAGGTTGATGCCGTTTTGTTAGGTGCTGTGGCTGGTCCTAAATGGGGTACCGG
TAGTGTTAGACCTGAACAAGGTTTACTAAAAATCCGTAAAGAACTTCAATTGTACGCCAACTTAAGACCA
TGTAACTTTGCATCCGACTCTCTTTTAGACTTATCTCCAATCAAGCCACAATTTGCTAAAGGTACTGACT
TCGTTGTTGTCAGAGAATTAGTGGGAGGTATTTACTTTGGTAAGAGAAAGGAAGACGATGGTGATGGTGT
CGCTTGGGATAGTGAACAATACACCGTTCCAGAAGTGCAAAGAATCACAAGAATGGCCGCTTTCATGGCC
CTACAACATGAGCCACCATTGCCTATTTGGTCCTTGGATAAAGCTAATCTTTTGGCCTCTTCAAGATTAT
GGAGAAAAACTGTGGAGGAAACCATCAAGAACGAATTCCCTACATTGAAGGTTCAACATCAATTGATTGA
TTCTGCCGCCATGATCCTAGTTAAGAACCCAACCCACCTAAATGGTATTATAATCACCAGCAACATGTTT
GGTGATATCATCTCCGATGAAGCCTCCGTTATCCCAGGTTCCTTGGGTTTGTTGCCATCTGCGTCCTTGG
CCTCTTTGCCAGACAAGAACACCGCATTTGGTTTGTACGAACCATGCCACGGTTCTGCTCCAGATTTGCC
AAAGAATAAGGTTGACCCTATCGCCACTATCTTGTCTGCTGCAATGATGTTGAAATTGTCATTGAACTTG
CCTGAAGAAGGTAAGGCCATTGAAGATGCAGTTAAAAAGGTTTTGGATGCAGGTATCAGAACTGGTGATT
TAGGTGGTTCCAACAGTACCACCGAAGTCGGTGATGCTGTCGCCGAAGAAGTTAAGAAAATCCTTGCTTA
AAAAGATTCTCTTTTTTTATGATATTTGTACATAAACTTTATAAATGAAATTCATAATAGAAACGACACG
AAATTACAAAATGGAATATGTTCATAGGGTAGACGAAACTATATACGCAATCTACATACATTTATCAAGA
AGGAGAAAAAGGAGGATAGTAAAGGAATACAGGTAAGCAAATTGATACTAATGGCTCAACGAAATGACGG
TATCGATAAGCTTGATATCGAATTCCTGCAGCCCGGGGGATCCACTAGTTCTAGAGTTAATTAA
