Features (pLannotate 1.2.2; 13 found; start..end, strand, type, name):
   6882..7238    -  CDS            GRS2 (fragment): SYG2_YEAST - Experimental evidence at protein level: Swiss-Prot protein existence level 1. Catalyzes the ATP-dependent ligation of glycine to the 3'-end of its cognate tRNA, via the formation of an aminoacyl-adenylate intermediate (Gly-AMP) (PubMed:23816885). Also produces diadenosine tetraphosphate (Ap4A), a universal pleiotropic signaling molecule needed for cell regulation pathways, by direct condensation of 2 ATPs. Thereby, may play a special role in Ap4A homeostasis (By similarity). From Saccharomyces cerevisiae (strain ATCC 204508 / S288c) (Baker's yeast).
   7236..7259    -  misc_feature   MCS (fragment): pBluescript multiple cloning site
   7272..7290    -  promoter       T3 promoter: promoter for bacteriophage T3 RNA polymerase
   7629..8217    -  rep_origin     ori: high-copy-number ColE1/pMB1/pBR322/pUC origin of replication
   8388..9248    -  CDS            AmpR: β-lactamase; bla; confers resistance to ampicillin, carbenicillin, and related antibiotics
   9249..9353    -  promoter       AmpR promoter: bla
   9380..10722   -  rep_origin     2μ ori: yeast 2μ plasmid origin of replication
  10790..10815   +  CDS            rop (fragment): Rop protein, which maintains plasmids at low copy number; rop
  10816..10845   +  CDS            rop (fragment): Rop protein, which maintains plasmids at low copy number; rop
  11076..11483   +  promoter       LEU2 promoter: S. cerevisiae LEU2
  11484..12578   +  CDS            LEU2: 3-isopropylmalate dehydrogenase, required for leucine biosynthesis; S. cerevisiae LEU2; yeast auxotrophic marker
  12782..12841   -  misc_feature   MCS (fragment): pBluescript multiple cloning site
  13351..13375   +  CDS            2xFLAG (fragment): two tandem FLAG® epitope tags
>Addgene plasmid #110672 | pCHKU42.1-2.2 | addgene full sequence | sequence record 212420 | Addgene NGS Result
ACTAGTATGCGCACCGAAACTGCCTGCCCAATCGCAATCGTTGGAATAGCGGCTGAGTTGCCGAGCGGCG
AATTTGCTGCAAACAACCTCGACTACAACGCGTTCTTCCAATTCCTCCTCCAGCGAGGAGAGTCATACGA
ATTCATCCCAAAGGACCGCTTCGACATAGACTCCTGGAGGGGAAAGCAGCTGGGACGCATCATTGCGGAA
CGCGGATCCTTCCTGAAGAATCTTGATTCGTTCGACTACCTCGAATTCGGCATAACGAGCAAGGATGCTC
GTGCTATGGCCGTCAGCACCCGGAAGCTCATTGAGCTGTCCTTCTTAGCACTCCTGGACTCCGGCATAGA
GTACCGAGGCAGGAACGTCGGCTGTTACGCCTCCGGTAATGCATTCGATATCCTGAGCGTCGGTACCGCG
GATGAATTCGAAGCGCGAGGATCCTTCGCCGGAATACCTGCTCAGATCGCGAATCGGATTTCATACCACC
TGGACCTGTTAGGTCCTTCGGTGCCGACAGATACCGCATGCAGTTCATCTTTGACCGCGATGCATCTTGC
CATCCAAGCACTTCGCACGGATGACTGCGAAGCTGCAGTCGTGGGCGGAGCCCAGATCAACCAGAGATTG
TGGGACTTCGTCCAGTATACACAGGGCGGTGTACTCGCTCCCGACGGCAAGTGTAAGCCGTTCGACATGG
GAGCAGATGGGTTCTCTCGTGGCGAAGGTGCTGTAGTAATGGTCATCAAACCGCTGGAGGCAGCGCTTCG
CGACGGTGACAACATATATGGCACGATCTTGGGCACCGGCATTAACAGTGCAGGATCTGAGGCTCCGGTG
AACGCACCGGCAGCATCAGCTCAAGAAGACACTATGCGTCGTGCGTTCAAGCAAGCGAATCGCAAGGTGG
AAGATCTCGATTACGTCGAGCTGCACGCGACCGGGACTGCTAAGGGAGATCCCACGGAGGCGAATTGGGT
GGGAGCCGCCTTCAGACGAGAAGACGAACTTCTCGTTGGGAGTGTGAAAGGCAATATAGGCCATCTCGAG
ATAACCGCTTTCCTTGCGTCGGTCTGCAAGGTCTGCGGTATATTTAACTCCGGAATCATTCCTCCCAACG
TCAGCCTAACCCGCCTAAACCCGGCCATAAAATGGGACGAATACCGTATGCGGGTGCCTCTCGAGCCAAC
ACCGCTGTCGTGCCGCTCTTCCAGCGGTAAGTCCCTTGTTTCGATCAACAGCTTCGGCATAGGAGGCTCG
AATGGACACTGCGTTATGGAATCTCCTCCGGCTTCACTACCCAAGCCGGTTTCGCTGGCTGAGGGCGCGC
CTGTTCTCTTGCTCGCCGGTGGATTATCTCCGCGTGCAACTACTGCAGTCTCCGATTCTCTCAGCGAGCT
CGTCCGGGAACGGATCTCTCAGATACCCAACATCTCCACTCTCTACGGGCGACGTAGCCGCCAGATGACA
TGGCGAAGTTTTGCTGTTGTGTCGCCCAGCGACATGACTAAAATCAGGTTTTCGCAACCCACTCTGACGC
CGCGAGCCCGTCCAGCTGTCGGTTTTGTATTTTCCGGCCAAGGTCCCCAACATATGCACATGGGTCGTCA
GCTGTACAAAGAATTCCCGGCATTCCGCGAAAGCGTCACGACTTTGGACGGGGTGTACAGCCAGGTGGTC
GGCCATTCTCTCGTGGAGAAAGTGGGCATGTTCAAAGACATCGGCGCCGCATCCTCCTCCATGCCTGACG
TCTGGCCTATTGATATCATTCTCCCCGCGATCGCCATGGTTCAGATCGCATTGTTCGACCTCCTCGCCAG
CGTCGGAGTACGGCCTGATTTTGTCTTGGGCCATTCCGCCGGAGAGACTACGATGTTGTACGCGTCCGGT
GCTGCCCCTCGGGCTATGGCTCTGGAGCTCGCGATCGCGCGAGGACAAGTCCTGGCCCTCACTGAAAGCG
CCGGCGGCACCATGACCGCCTTGTCCTGCGGGCCTGAAGTAGCGAAGCCTCTACTCGACGAGGTGAAGGC
GACGCGTGACGCAGGCATCCTCGAAATCGCATGTCACAACAGCGCGGAGGCCATCACGATTGCCGGCCAC
GATTATCTCGTTGACGCAGCTGTGGAACTCTGCAAGTCGAAAGGAATTGCCGCGACCAGACTGCGTACAT
CCGTGGCCGTGCACAGCTCAATGATGGAGCTTTGCAAGGACGAGTACTACGAACGTGTCCTGCAAGTCTT
TGCGAAATATCCCGAGGCGCGCTTAACGCCAAATGTGGACACATTCTCCACCGTAACGGGCGAAAGGCTG
GCGGAGCCGTTCTCACCAGACTACTACTGGAAAAACACTAGGGAACCGGTGCTATTCATGGAGACAGTTC
GCTCTGCTCAAGCCGCGATATCCGGGCGTAATCTATTAGTAGTCGAAGTGAGCCCGCATCCAGTTCTCTC
CGCGTACCTTTCCGCGCTTTGTCCGGAATCTGCAACTATCGTCGGTCCGATGCGACGAACGAAGCAGATG
TTCCCACATTTTGAGCGTTCTACCTTCTTGCAAGCGGTCGGGAAGCTCATCGCGGGCGGTTACAACTCAA
CCGACTTCCCCGCCCTCAACGGCGGAGCGTCGCAGCACGTGGAGTTTGGTGTGCCTGCATATCCCTTTGC
ACCGAAGAGCGTGCCTCATATGGCGAAATTACCGGAGAACGACGAGATCTATGGGTCCCGACTAGGACCC
TTGAACCATTCTCGACTTCGCCTCAATGCGGCGACTCATCCAGATCTCGCGCAACACGTCATGAAAGGGG
AACCGATTGTTCCTGCTACAGGTTTCGTGGAAATGGCTCTGGAGTTCGGTGCGAGATCTTTATGGGACGT
GAAGTTCCTCTCCTTCCTATCTCTTTCGGCGGAGGAACCTGTCCGCGTCCGCTTCGAGCCCGACGGCTTC
AAGTGGTCGATCAAGACAACTTCATATAGCTCACATGGTTCTGGCGCGGCCAGCAAGAAGGCCGAGCGAT
TACATGCTGGCGGATACTTCTCGACAGAGCCAACAGCCGCCAACCCCCCTTCTCCTCGTCTAGACGAGAT
TCGGGAGAGGTGTCATTGGATCAACGTCTCAGGCTTCTATGACGACCTCCGCTATTTCGCTGAATACGGC
CCATGGTTCCAGATGATCACGTCCGTTCATCGCGGCGAGGAAGAATTTTTGGTCGAAGTTGATACACGGC
GGCAGGGCGTCAATGTTCCGACATCGCATTATGTCTTCGATCCGGCCATCCTCGACGCATGCATTCACGT
TATGGTCCATCCCATGATCACTGGCAACACTGATCGCAACGTATACTACTTACCATCACGTTTCGATTTT
TTCTCGACATATGACGCCTTGCATCGTCGCGAATTTACGGACAAGTTGTATGCGCATGGGTCTCGAGGAA
GATGGACCCCGGAGGGCATAACCTTCGACGTCCTGGTAGTCAATAGTCAAGGAACGCCGTTGTGCTCCTT
CCGAGGCTTTGAGGTCGCCTACCACGGTTTAGCGCCCTCGGTGGGAACGCGCTATGATCTCGAATACACC
ACTGTGGCGAGCCTGGACCTGAATGCGCGCGTTCAGAAGGCGGACTCGTTCTCGTGCGACGAGATTACTA
AGGTCACAGATCGCACCCTCTACTTCCGCTACATACGAGGCAAGGAGGATTTACTGCGTAGTGAGCTCGA
GAAGGTCGACCTGACTGGGTTGTCCATTTGGTTGCTTGCGCTCTCCGGCGTCGACGGCGACGCTGCCCTT
GGGTTTTCGCGTTCCTTACGACGCGAGCTACTAGCGAACGAGGTGCGCCTGGTGATATTCGAGGCTCGCA
TATCATTCCCGGCACAAGTCGAGGTGATATCGGGGTTGTTACAAGAGAACGTCGCCGAGGATGAAATCAC
TGTGGACTCCACTGGTCGGGTTCTTGTTCCTAGGCTTCAAGCGTCGTCACCTCCAGTAGAATCGACTTCT
CTGAATCCCGACGCACCTTGGTCTGTGAAGCGTACTGGATCGGGAGATTCGAAAGCAGTTATCGTTCAAA
CATCGCCGCCCATTCCCGAACAGCATGAAGTCCTGGTGAAGGTCGATTACGTCGATACGCTCCAGCAATC
GGGCATTTGGGCCTTCGTAGGGCGTACCGATTCCGGCACTGCTGTCGCTGGACTCGCCTCTGATCATCTG
GCAAGCCATGTTGTCGTGCATCGCGCAGTCGTCACCGAGCTGTCGAACATCGGGTTCGACACCGCGGCGC
GTCTTCCTGGTTACATTGCAGCTCTCTCGATCGGTTTCCTCGCTTTGGGATTCAAAGCGGAGGTTCCCAG
CCTCCTCGCGCAGAACACAGCGCTGGTCACCCATGCCGACACGCTGCTAGGTACCCTCCTTGTGGAGCTT
CTCAAGGACAGAGGACTGCATGTCACGGCTGTGAACGAAACCGACGGCCTTAGTACCATCTGTGGTCTGC
AATCGCCAAAGTCTTTCGACCACGTTTTGAGTGGATTCCACGATCCCGCCTCGCTCAGCGTCCTTCACAG
TATCTGTTCCACAGAAAATGCAGTCTTCAGCTGGAACCATCCCGATCGCGGCATTGCTGCCATTTTAAAG
AATGATCCCTACAGAATCGGTTACGCGCTTCGTTCCGGACTTAAGTCTCTTCCATCTTCATACAAGAAGA
TGGAGTACAGCATGCCCGTTCACCGCCTTCTCCCTTTGACCTCCGACGTGACCATCCTGGATAACACTGC
GATATTCGACCCCGCGAAGACATATATATTGTTCGGCGGCATAGGCAGCTTGGGGTTGCGCATTGCGACT
TGGATGTATGAGAACGGCGCACGCCATCTTGTCCTGACTTCCCGTTCCGGTCGTGAAACTCTCACAAAGA
CCAAGAACTTCGCCGCCATGCGTGTTCTGCGCTATTTGACGGATTTAACTGACCTCGACATCAAGCTTCT
CGCTTCCGACGCGACGAACGTCACAGATCTCCGCAGAGTGCTATCCGCGATAAGTTGTCCCATCGGCGGA
TGCATGATGCTAACAGCTGTCCTCGAGGACAAGATGTTCGCTTCGTTAACTCAAGACAGCTTTGAAAGGG
TCTTCGCCGCGAAGATAGGAGCCTTCAACGCCCTCACTCAGGCGCTCGATATCACCAGTCTCGATTTCCT
GATCACTTTCACGTCCATATCAGGCATGTTTGGCAGCGCAGGACAGACCAACTATGCTGCAGCGAACACC
GCGCTGGAGGCTTTGACTCGGCCTTACCCAAATGCATTCTCCTTGGTGGCACCCGCGATGCTCGACACGG
CTATTGTCTTCGCCGACGAGCAAAGCAAGACTACTCATAACACCAAAGTCCGCCATATTAGTGAATGGGG
CATGTCGTCGCGAGAGCTTTGCGCATGCATCGAAGATGGCATCCGCAAACTGCGGAACGGGCCATTCTGG
TTATACGTTCCCGATTTCAAGTGGGCGGCTGTCCGCGATAATCTTGGCGTCTCTCCCGTCTTCGCACATC
TCGTTCCGGAGGTTGATGAAGACACGTCAACAGCGGACGCAGCCTCCAAAGACTCTAGTGTCTTAGATAT
TGTCCTCAAGGTCCTGGACTTGGATAAGGATGACTTTTCCTTTGAGGTTCCACTCACCGCATACGGACTC
GACTCGTTATTGGCGTCGAAGCTTGCGGTAACGCTTCGCCCTTGGGTTTCAATAACCCAACTGCAGCTGC
TGGCAGATATCACGTTCGAGGACATACAACGACGGATAGAGGCGCAGGCCGGACAGGAAGTCGAACAACC
GGCCGACAAGGACTTCTTTGACTGGGAGGAAGTCATGCGTTCCGGCCCCGCTTGCGTCAAGCTCACCGAT
GGGGAAGGCCTGCCGCTGTTCGTCCTCCATGGCCCTGCCGGCACTATCGAAGCCTTCGGCCACATGCGAC
TCAATTTCAAGCATACTCCGCTCTACGGAGTGCAAGCCACGAAGGACGCGCCTTATGACAACCTCGACCG
CCTTGCCGCATTCTATCATTCGAACATCAAAAGCGTACAACCGCAAGGGCCGTACCGTTTGGGCGGCTTC
TGCGGCTCTAGTTTACTACTTTTCATCCTCGCGGATATCTTCCGCAAAAACGGCGACATCGTCGTGCAAA
TGTCCATGATCGATCATTTCCCTCTACTATACACCTCGCCCATCTGGGAGCTGGACGCCGCCACGGCCAA
AGATCGCTGCGTTAGTGCCGCCCTGAAGTCCCGCGGTTTCGAGTGGATCATGAACTTGTATCGGGTCGAG
AAAAATCCCAACGAAAAGCGCGCCGGGGAGGAGCTGATGAAGGCTGGGCTGGGCGAGAAGGTTCAGCCGC
ACGTCAAGAAGCTGTACGAAAACACGATGGTGTTCATCGAAGCTCACGCATCGTGGCTCGCTTCGCACTT
GCTCAAGGAGGGCGAGGAGGTTGACGGTACGATACTGCGTGAAAGACTCATCGCCTACCTGTCAACATTC
GACTTTCCCGCGACGGTGTACGCTGCCAAAGACGGTATGCAGAAGATATTCACGGACGAGCAGCAGGCGC
AATGGGCCCATATGGGCGCAACGATGTGCACCAATCCCATTCGTGTCGCGGAAATCGAGGCGTCGCACTT
CGATATCCTCAGCAACCTGGACTTCATACATAGACTCGATACCGAAGTAACTCTCACTGCATCTAATGTA
ATGAAGGCTATGTAGGGAGATTGATAAGACTTTTCTAGTTGCATATCTTTTATATTTAAATCTTATCTAT
TAGTTAATTTTTTGTAATTTATCCTTATATATAGTCTGGTTATTCTAAAATATCATTTCAGTATCTAAAA
ATTCCCCTCTTTTTTCAGTTATATCTTAACAGGCGACAGTCCAAATGTTGATTTATCCCAGTCCGATTCA
TCAGGGTTGTGAAGCATTTTGTCAATGGTCGAAATCACATCAGTAATAGTGCCTCTTACTTGCCTCATAG
AATTTCTTTCTCTTAACGTCACCGTTTGGTCTTTTATAGTTTCGAAATCTATGGTGATACCAAATGGTGT
TCCCAATTCATCGTTACGGGCGTATTTTTTACCAATTGAAGTATTGGAATCGTCAATTTTAAAGTATATC
TCTCTTTTACGTAAAGCCTGCGAGATCCTCTTAAGTATAGCGGGGAAGCCATCGTTATTCGATATTGTCG
TAACAAATACTTTGATCGGCGCTATGCGGCCGCCACCGCGGTGGAGCTCCAGCTTTTGTTCCCTTTAGTG
AGGGTTAATTGCGCGCTTGGCGAGACTCAAACAAGATATATTTTGCCCGCCTTACAGACGAAACTAGTTG
GAGGTTATGGAGCATACTATCACGTGGGCGGCCACTGGTGAGTTACTACACCCCAGGGGCAACGTTGATG
CTCCTAAAAAACTCTGGCTGGACGCAAGCCGTAACACCCGTGTCACTTCATAATCGTTTGCAATTCAGGG
CTTGATCTACACATTACCCTGTTATCCCTATTAATTAATACGGTTATCCACAGAATCAGGGGATAACGCA
GGAAAGAACATGTGAGCAAAAGGCCAGCAAAAGGCCAGGAACCGTAAAAAGGCCGCGTTGCTGGCGTTTT
TCCATAGGCTCCGCCCCCCTGACGAGCATCACAAAAATCGACGCTCAAGTCAGAGGTGGCGAAACCCGAC
AGGACTATAAAGATACCAGGCGTTTCCCCCTGGAAGCTCCCTCGTGCGCTCTCCTGTTCCGACCCTGCCG
CTTACCGGATACCTGTCCGCCTTTCTCCCTTCGGGAAGCGTGGCGCTTTCTCATAGCTCACGCTGTAGGT
ATCTCAGTTCGGTGTAGGTCGTTCGCTCCAAGCTGGGCTGTGTGCACGAACCCCCCGTTCAGCCCGACCG
CTGCGCCTTATCCGGTAACTATCGTCTTGAGTCCAACCCGGTAAGACACGACTTATCGCCACTGGCAGCA
GCCACTGGTAACAGGATTAGCAGAGCGAGGTATGTAGGCGGTGCTACAGAGTTCTTGAAGTGGTGGCCTA
ACTACGGCTACACTAGAAGAACAGTATTTGGTATCTGCGCTCTGCTGAAGCCAGTTACCTTCGGAAAAAG
AGTTGGTAGCTCTTGATCCGGCAAACAAACCACCGCTGGTAGCGGTGGTTTTTTTGTTTGCAAGCAGCAG
ATTACGCGCAGAAAAAAAGGATCTCAAGAAGATCCTTTGATCTTTTCTACGGGGTCTGACGCTCAGTGGA
ACGAAAACTCACGTTAAGGGATTTTGGTCATGAGATTATCAAAAAGGATCTTCACCTAGATCCTTTTAAA
TTAAAAATGAAGTTTTAAATCAATCTAAAGTATATATGAGTAAACTTGGTCTGACAGTTACCAATGCTTA
ATCAGTGAGGCACCTATCTCAGCGATCTGTCTATTTCGTTCATCCATAGTTGCCTGACTCCCCGTCGTGT
AGATAACTACGATACGGGAGGGCTTACCATCTGGCCCCAGTGCTGCAATGATACCGCGAGACCCACGCTC
ACCGGCTCCAGATTTATCAGCAATAAACCAGCCAGCCGGAAGGGCCGAGCGCAGAAGTGGTCCTGCAACT
TTATCCGCCTCCATCCAGTCTATTAATTGTTGCCGGGAAGCTAGAGTAAGTAGTTCGCCAGTTAATAGTT
TGCGCAACGTTGTTGCCATTGCTACAGGCATCGTGGTGTCACGCTCGTCGTTTGGTATGGCTTCATTCAG
CTCCGGTTCCCAACGATCAAGGCGAGTTACATGATCCCCCATGTTGTGCAAAAAAGCGGTTAGCTCCTTC
GGTCCTCCGATCGTTGTCAGAAGTAAGTTGGCCGCAGTGTTATCACTCATGGTTATGGCAGCACTGCATA
ATTCTCTTACTGTCATGCCATCCGTAAGATGCTTTTCTGTGACTGGTGAGTACTCAACCAAGTCATTCTG
AGAATAGTGTATGCGGCGACCGAGTTGCTCTTGCCCGGCGTCAATACGGGATAATACCGCGCCACATAGC
AGAACTTTAAAAGTGCTCATCATTGGAAAACGTTCTTCGGGGCGAAAACTCTCAAGGATCTTACCGCTGT
TGAGATCCAGTTCGATGTAACCCACTCGTGCACCCAACTGATCTTCAGCATCTTTTACTTTCACCAGCGT
TTCTGGGTGAGCAAAAACAGGAAGGCAAAATGCCGCAAAAAAGGGAATAAGGGCGACACGGAAATGTTGA
ATACTCATACTCTTCCTTTTTCAATATTATTGAAGCATTTATCAGGGTTATTGTCTCATGAGCGGATACA
TATTTGAATGTATTTAGAAAAATAAACAAATAGGGGTTCCGCGCACATTTCCCCGAAAAGTGCCACCTGA
ACGAAGCATCTGTGCTTCATTTTGTAGAACAAAAATGCAACGCGAGAGCGCTAATTTTTCAAACAAAGAA
TCTGAGCTGCATTTTTACAGAACAGAAATGCAACGCGAAAGCGCTATTTTACCAACGAAGAATCTGTGCT
TCATTTTTGTAAAACAAAAATGCAACGCGAGAGCGCTAATTTTTCAAACAAAGAATCTGAGCTGCATTTT
TACAGAACAGAAATGCAACGCGAGAGCGCTATTTTACCAACAAAGAATCTATACTTCTTTTTTGTTCTAC
AAAAATGCATCCCGAGAGCGCTATTTTTCTAACAAAGCATCTTAGATTACTTTTTTTCTCCTTTGTGCGC
TCTATAATGCAGTCTCTTGATAACTTTTTGCACTGTAGGTCCGTTAAGGTTAGAAGAAGGCTACTTTGGT
GTCTATTTTCTCTTCCATAAAAAAAGCCTGACTCCACTTCCCGCGTTTACTGATTACTAGCGAAGCTGCG
GGTGCATTTTTTCAAGATAAAGGCATCCCCGATTATATTCTATACCGATGTGGATTGCGCATACTTTGTG
AACAGAAAGTGATAGCGTTGATGATTCTTCATTGGTCAGAAAATTATGAACGGTTTCTTCTATTTTGTCT
CTATATACTACGTATAGGAAATGTTTACATTTTCGTATTGTTTTCGATTCACTCTATGAATAGTTCTTAC
TACAATTTTTTTGTCTAAAGAGTAATACTAGAGATAAACATAAAAAATGTAGAGGTCGAGTTTAGATGCA
AGTTCAAGGAGCGAAAGGTGGATGGGTAGGTTATATAGGGATATAGCACAGAGATATATAGCAAAGAGAT
ACTTTTGAGCAATGTTTGTGGAAGCGGTATTCGCAATATTTTAGTAGCTCGTTACAGTCCGGTGCGTTTT
TGGTTTTTTGAAAGTGCGTCTTCAGAGCGCTTTTGGTTTTCAAAAGCGCTCTGAAGTTCCTATACTTTCT
AGAGAATAGGAACTTCGGAATAGGAACTTCAAAGCGTTTCCGAAAACGAGCGCTTCCGAAAATGCAACGC
GAGCTGCGCACATACAGCTCACTGTTCACGTCGCACCTATATCTGCGTGTTGCCTGTATATATATATACA
TGAGAAGAACGGCATAGTGCGTGTTTATGCTTAAATGCGTACTTATATGCGTCTATTTATGTAGGATGAA
AGGTAGTCTAGTACCTCCTGTGATATTATCCCATTCCATGCGGGGTATCGTATGCTTCCTTCAGCACTAC
CCTTTAGCTGTTCTATATGCTGCCACTCCTCAATTGGATTAGTCTCATCCTTCAATGCTATCATTTCCTT
TGATATTGGATCATACTAAGAAACCATTATTATCATGACATTAACCTATAAAAATAGGCGTATCACGAGG
CCCTTTCGTCTCGCGCGTTTCGGTGATGACGGTGAGCGCGTTTCGGTGATGACGGTGAAAACCTCGGCGC
GCCATTACCCTGTTATCCCTAATATACAACGCAAAGAAGCTGGAAAATTGGCGAGGGAATCCTGTTTCTG
TCTATCCAAGAATGGGCATGAGGTGGCAACCGTCGTGCTAGCGTACAGGGTGCACTTTGTAACCATTTGG
GACACCGGACACTCGCTGTTTTCGAAATTACCCTTTAAGCGCGGGTATTGAACCAGGCTTATGCCCAAGA
TCGTAGCAAGCATTTAACTGTGGGAATACTCAGGTATCGTAAGATGCAAGAGTTCGAATCTCTTAGCAAC
CATTATTTTTTTCCTCAACATAACGAGAACACACAGGGGCGCTATCGCACAGAATCAAATTCGATGACTG
GAAATTTTTTGTTAATTTCAGAGGTCGCCTGACGCATATACCTTTTTCAACTGAAAAATTGGGAGAAAAA
GGAAAGGTGAGAGCGCCGGAACCGGCTTTTCATATAGAATAGAGAAGCGTTCATGACTAAATGCTTGCAT
CACAATACTTGAAGTTGACAATATTATTTAAGGACCTATTGTTTTTTCCAATAGGTGGTTAGCAATCGTC
TTACTTTCTAACTTTTCTTACCTTTTACATTTCAGCAATATATATATATATATTTCAAGGATATACCATT
CTAATGTCTGCCCCTAAGAAGATCGTCGTTTTGCCAGGTGACCACGTTGGTCAAGAAATCACAGCCGAAG
CCATTAAGGTTCTTAAAGCTATTTCTGATGTTCGTTCCAATGTCAAGTTCGATTTCGAAAATCATTTAAT
TGGTGGTGCTGCTATCGATGCTACAGGTGTTCCACTTCCAGATGAGGCGCTGGAAGCCTCCAAGAAGGCT
GATGCCGTTTTGTTAGGTGCTGTGGGTGGTCCTAAATGGGGTACCGGTAGTGTTAGACCTGAACAAGGTT
TACTAAAAATCCGTAAAGAACTTCAATTGTACGCCAACTTAAGACCATGTAACTTTGCATCCGACTCTCT
TTTAGACTTATCTCCAATCAAGCCACAATTTGCTAAAGGTACTGACTTCGTTGTTGTCAGAGAATTAGTG
GGAGGTATTTACTTTGGTAAGAGAAAGGAAGACGATGGTGATGGTGTCGCTTGGGATAGTGAACAATACA
CCGTTCCAGAAGTGCAAAGAATCACAAGAATGGCCGCTTTCATGGCCCTACAACATGAGCCACCATTGCC
TATTTGGTCCTTGGATAAAGCTAATGTTTTGGCCTCTTCAAGATTATGGAGAAAAACTGTGGAGGAAACC
ATCAAGAACGAATTCCCTACATTGAAGGTTCAACATCAATTGATTGATTCTGCCGCCATGATCCTAGTTA
AGAACCCAACCCACCTAAATGGTATTATAATCACCAGCAACATGTTTGGTGATATCATCTCCGATGAAGC
CTCCGTTATCCCAGGTTCCTTGGGTTTGTTGCCATCTGCGTCCTTGGCCTCTTTGCCAGACAAGAACACC
GCATTTGGTTTGTACGAACCATGCCACGGTTCTGCTCCAGATTTGCCAAAGAATAAGGTCAACCCTATCG
CCACTATCTTGTCTGCTGCAATGATGTTGAAATTGTCATTGAACTTGCCTGAAGAAGGTAAGGCCATTGA
AGATGCAGTTAAAAAGGTTTTGGATGCAGGTATCAGAACTGGTGATTTAGGTGGTTCCAACAGTACCACC
GAAGTCGGTGATGCTGTCGCCGAAGAAGTTAAGAAAATCCTTGCTTAAAAAGATTCTCTTTTTTTATGAT
ATTTGTACATAAACTTTATAAATGAAATTCATAATAGAAACGACACGAAATTACAAAATGGAATATGTTC
ATAGGGTAGACGAAACTATATACGCAATCTACATACATTTATCAAGAAGGAGAAAAAGGAGGATGTAAAG
GAATACAGGTAAGCAAATTGATACTAATGGCTCAACGAAATGACGGTATCGATAAGCTTGATATCGAATT
CCTGCAGCCCGGGGGATCCACTAGTTCTAGATTAATTAATATCTAAAAATTGCCTTATGATCCGTCTCTC
CGGTTACAGCCTGTGTAACTGATTAATCCTGCCTTTCTAATCACCATTCTAATGTTTTAATTAAGGGATT
TTGTCTTCATTAACGGCTTTCGCTCATAAAAATGTTATGACGTTTTGCCCGCAGGCGGGAAACCATCCAC
TTCACGAGACTGATCTCCTCTGCCGGAACACCGGGCATCTCCAACTTATAAGTTGGAGAAATAAGAGAAT
TTCAGATTGAGAGAATGAAAAAAAAAAAAAAAAAAAGGCAGAGGAGAGCATAGAAATGGGGTTCACTTTT
TGGTAAAGCTATAGCATGCCTATCACATATAAATAGAGTGCCAGTAGCGACTTTTTTCACACTCGAAATA
CTCTTACTACTGCTCTCTTGTTGTTTTTATCACTTCTTGTTTCTTCTTGGTAAATAGAATATCAAGCTAC
AAAAAGCATACAATCAACTATCAACTATTAACTATATCGTAATACACAATGGATTATAAGGATGATGATG
ATAAG
